>Addgene plasmid #124881 | pHHM.X513-iNicSnFR3b-(V7) | addgene full sequence | sequence record 245420 | Addgene NGS Result
GATCTCGATCCCGCGAAATTAATACGACTCACTATAGGGAGACCACAACGGTTTCCCTCTAGAAATAATT
TTGTTTAACTTTAAGAAGGAGATATACATATGCATCATCATCATCATCATGGTTATCCCTATGATGTTCC
AGATTATGCTGGGGCCCAGCCGGCCAGATCTGCGAACGACACCGTAGTTGTGGGCTCGATCGAGTTTACA
GAAGGGATTATCGTCGCAAACATGGTGGCAGAGATGATTGAGGCGCATACAGACCTTAAGGTGGTTCGCA
AACTGAACCTTGGCGGGGAGAACGTTAACTTTGAAGCCATTAAACGCGGAGGTGCGAATAATGGTATTGA
CATTTACGTGGAGTACACTGGGCACGGTCTTGTGGATATTCTGGGGTTCCCGGAGCCGAACGTCTATATC
ACCGCCGACAAGCAGAAGAACGGCATCAAGGCGAACTTCAAGATCCGCCACAACATGGAGGACGGCAGCG
TGCAGCTCGCCGACCACTACCAGCAGAACACCCCCATCGGCGACGGCCCCGTGCTGCTGCCCGACAACCA
CTACCTGAGCACCCAGTCCGTGCTGAGCAAAGACCCCAACGAGAAGCGCGATCACATGGTCCTGCTGGAG
TTCGTGACCGCCGCCGGGATCACTCTCGGCATGGACGAGCTGTACAAGGGCGGTACCGGAGGGAGCATGA
GCAAGGGCGAGGAGCTGTTCACCGGGGTGGTGCCCATCCTGGTCGAGCTGGACGGCGGCGTAAACGGCCA
CAAGTTCAGCGTGCGCGGCGAGGGCGAGGGCGATGCCACCAACGGCAAGCTGACCCTGAAGTTCATCTGC
ACCACCGGCAAGCTGCCCGTGCCCTGGCCCACCCTCGTGACCACCCTGACCTACGGCGTGCAGTGCTTCA
GCCGCTACCCCGACCACATGAAGCAGCACGACTTCTTCAAGTCCGCCATGCCCGAAGGCTACGTCCAGGA
GCGCACCATCAGCTTCAAGGACGACGGCACCTACAAGACCCGCGCCGAGGTGAAGTTCGAGGGCGACACC
CTGGTGAACCGCATCGAGCTGAAGGGCATCGACTTCAAGGAGGACGGCAACATCCTGGGGCACAAGCTGG
AGTACAACTTTCCGCCGCCCAGCTCTACTGATCCAGAAGGTGCATACGAAACCGTGAAGAAGGAGTACAA
ACGTAAATGGAATATTGTATGGCTCAAACCACTGGGATTCAACAATACGTATACGCTTACCGTTAAAGAC
GAACTGGCGAAACAGTATAACCTTAAAACCTTCAGTGACTTAGCGAAAATCTCGGATAAGCTGATTCTGG
GTGCAACGATGTTCTTTTTAGAAGGGCCCGATGGTTACCCAGGCCTGCAAAAACTGTACAATTTCAAATT
CAAGCACACCAAAAGCATGGACATGGGTATTCGCTATACCGCCATTGATAATAACGAAGTTCAGGTAATT
GATGCCTGGGCCACTGATGGCTTGCTGGTGAGCCACAAATTAAAAATTCTGGAGGATGATAAAGCGTTCT
TCCCGCCGTATTATGCTGCCCCCATCATCCGTCAGGATGTCTTAGATAAGCATCCTGAACTGAAGGACGT
GCTGAACAAACTCGCGAATCAAATTTCACTGGAAGAAATGCAGAAACTGAATTACAAGGTGGACGGTGAG
GGTCAGGACCCAGCGAAAGTAGCTAAGGAGTTTTTGAAAGAGAAAGGTTTAATTCTGCAGGTCGACGAAC
AAAAACTCATCTCAGAAGAGGATCTGAATTAAGAATTCGAAGCTTGATCCGGCTGCTAACAAAGCCCGAA
AGGAAGCTGAGTTGGCTGCTGCCACCGCTGAGCAATAACTAGCATAACCCCTTGGGGCCTCTAAACGGGT
CTTGAGGGGTTTTTTGCTGAAAGGAGGAACTATATCCGGATCTGGCGTAATAGCGAAGAGGCCCGCACCG
ATCGCCCTTCCCAACAGTTGCGCAGCCTGAATGGCGAATGGG
[124 nt withheld, positions 2003-2126]
C
[91 nt withheld, positions 2128-2218]
A
[49 nt withheld, positions 2220-2268]
CCTTTGACGTTGGAGTCCATGTTCTTT
[37 nt withheld, positions 2296-2332]
ACCCTATCTCGGTCTATTCTTTTGATTTATAAGGGATTTTGCCGATTTCGGCCTATTGGTTAAAAAATGA
GCTGATTTAACAAAAATTTAACGCGAATTTTAACAAAATATTAACGCTTACAATTTAGGTGGCACTTTTC
GGGGAAATGTGCGCGGAACCCCTATTTGTTTATTTTTCTAAATACATTCAAATATGTATCCGCTCATGAG
ACAATAACCCTGATAAATGCTTCAATAATATTGAAAAAGGAAGAGTATGAGTATTCAACATTTCCGTGTC
GCCCTTATTCCCTTTTTTGCGGCATTTTGCCTTCCTGTTTTTGCTCACCCAGAAACGCTGGTGAAAGTAA
AAGATGCTGAAGATCAGTTGGGTGCACGAGTGGGTTACATCGAACTGGATCTCAACAGCGGTAAGATCCT
TGAGAGTTTTCGCCCCGAAGAACGTTTTCCAATGATGAGCACTTTTAAAGTTCTGCTATGTGGCGCGGTA
TTATCCCGTATTGACGCCGGGCAAGAGCAACTCGGTCGCCGCATACACTATTCTCAGAATGACTTGGTTG
AGTACTCACCAGTCACAGAAAAGCATCTTACGGATGGCATGACAGTAAGAGAATTATGCAGTGCTGCCAT
AACCATGAGTGATAACACTGCGGCCAACTTACTTCTGACAACGATCGGAGGACCGAAGGAGCTAACCGCT
TTTTTGCACAACATGGGGGATCATGTAACTCGCTTTGATCGTTGGGAACCGGAGCTGAATGAAGCCATAC
CAAACGACGAGCGTGACACCACGATGCCTGTAGCAATGGCAACAACGTTGCGCAAACTATTAACTGGCGA
ACTACTTACTCTAGCTTCCCGGCAACAATTAATAGACTGGATGGAGGCGGATAAAGTTGCAGGACCACTT
CTGCGCTCGGCCCTTCCGGCTGGCTGGTTTATTGCTGATAAATCTGGAGCCGGTGAGCGTGGGTCTCGCG
GTATCATTGCAGCACTGGGGCCAGATGGTAAGCCCTCCCGTATCGTAGTTATCTACACGACGGGGAGTCA
GGCAACTATGGATGAACGAAATAGACAGATCGCTGAGATAGGTGCCTCACTGATTAAGCATTGGTAACTG
TCAGACCAAGTTTACTCATATATACTTTAGATTGATTTAAAACTTCATTTTTAATTTAAAAGGATCTAGG
TGAAGATCCTTTTTGATAATCTCATGACCAAAATCCCTTAACGTGAGTTTTCGTTCCACTGAGCGTCAGA
CCCCGTAGAAAAGATCAAAGGATCTTCTTGAGATCCTTTTTTTCTGCGCGTAATCTGCTGCTTGCAAACA
AAAAAACCACCGCTACCAGCGGTGGTTTGTTTGCCGGATCAAGAGCTACCAACTCTTTTTCCGAAGGTAA
CTGGCTTCAGCAGAGCGCAGATACCAAATACTGTTCTTCTAGTGTAGCCGTAGTTAGGCCACCACTTCAA
GAACTCTGTAGCACCGCCTACATACCTCGCTCTGCTAATCCTGTTACCAGTGGCTGCTGCCAGTGGCGAT
AAGTCGTGTCTTACCGGGTTGGACTCAAGACGATAGTTACCGGATAAGGCGCAGCGGTCGGGCTGAACGG
GGGGTTCGTGCACACAGCCCAGCTTGGAGCGAACGACCTACACCGAACTGAGATACCTACAGCGTGAGCT
ATGAGAAAGCGCCACGCTTCCCGAAGGGAGAAAGGCGGACAGGTATCCGGTAAGCGGCAGGGTCGGAACA
GGAGAGCGCACGAGGGAGCTTCCAGGGGGAAACGCCTGGTATCTTTATAGTCCTGTCGGGTTTCGCCACC
TCTGACTTGAGCGTCGATTTTTGTGATGCTCGTCAGGGGGGCGGAGCCTATGGAAAAACGCCAGCAACGC
GGCCTTTTTACGGTTCCTGGCCTTTTGCTGGCCTTTTGCTCACATGTTCTTTCCTGCGTTATCCCCTGAT
TCTGTGGATAACCGTATTACCGCCTTTGAGTGAGCTGATACCGCTCGCCGCAGCCGAACGACCGAGCGCA
GCGAGTCAGTGAGCGAGGAAGCGGAAGAGCGCCCAATACGCAAACCGCCTCTCCCCGCGCGTTGGCCGAT
TCATTAATGCAG
Features (pLannotate 1.2.2; 12 found; start..end, strand, type, name):
     20..38      +  promoter       T7 promoter: promoter for bacteriophage T7 RNA polymerase
     70..92      +  RBS            RBS: efficient ribosome binding site from bacteriophage T7 gene 10 (Olins and Rangwala, 1989)
    103..123     +  CDS            capTEV™ (fragment): composite tag for in vivo biotinylation, TEV protease cleavage, and 6xHis tagging
    409..1128    +  CDS            cEGFP: cEGFP is a basic (constitutively fluorescent) green fluorescent protein published in 2008, derived from Aequorea victoria.
   1802..1851    +  CDS            SET1 (fragment): solubility-enhancement tag derived from T7 phage gene 10B
   1859..1906    +  terminator     T7 terminator: transcription terminator for bacteriophage T7 RNA polymerase
   1932..1998    +  CDS            lacZα (fragment): LacZα fragment of β-galactosidase; lacZ fragment
   2003..2458    +  rep_origin     f1 ori (sequence partly withheld): f1 bacteriophage origin of replication; arrow indicates direction of (+) strand synthesis
   2484..2588    +  promoter       AmpR promoter: bla
   2589..3449    +  CDS            AmpR: β-lactamase; bla; confers resistance to ampicillin, carbenicillin, and related antibiotics
   3620..4208    +  rep_origin     ori: high-copy-number ColE1/pMB1/pBR322/pUC origin of replication
   4391..4444    +  CDS            lacI (fragment): lac repressor; lacI; The lac repressor binds to the lac operator to inhibit transcription in E. coli. This inhibition can be relieved by adding lactose or isopropyl-β-D-thiogalactopyranoside (IPTG).
