[The description below was written by a language model from this plasmid's Addgene catalogue record and pLannotate feature annotations shown in this document.]
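Description:
pHHM.X513-iNicSnFR3b-(V7) is a 4,444 bp bacterial expression plasmid built on the pHHM.X513 backbone (2,827 bp, obtained from Janelia). It carries a 1,617 bp insert encoding iNicSnFR3b, one member of a family of genetically encoded fluorescent biosensors for nicotine. The plasmid is maintained at high copy in E. coli through a ColE1/pUC-type origin and is selected with ampicillin via the β-lactamase gene under its own bla promoter. An f1 phage origin is also present, which in principle allows production of single-stranded DNA. Short annotated fragments of lacZα and lacI look like backbone remnants rather than functional genes, so the plasmid does not appear to encode an intact lac repressor.

The sensor coding sequence was cloned between NdeI and HindIII sites. It sits downstream of a T7 promoter and the efficient T7 gene 10 ribosome binding site and is followed by a T7 terminator, so expression requires a host that supplies T7 RNA polymerase, such as a DE3 lysogen. According to the record, the protein carries N-terminal His and HA tags. The brief "capTEV" hit at the start of the reading frame most likely reflects the 6xHis stretch. A GFP-derived segment of about 720 bp is annotated inside the open reading frame, flanked on both sides by unannotated sequence that the catalogue attributes to a bacterial source. This layout fits a fluorescent protein embedded within a ligand-binding scaffold, although the record does not name the binding protein or describe the V7 variant. The small "SET1" fragment just before the terminator is probably vector-derived sequence.

The construct is suited to producing and affinity-purifying the sensor protein for in vitro characterisation, in support of work using iNicSnFRs to follow nicotine pharmacokinetics optically at the subcellular level.
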