Addgene plasmid #124881: pHHM.X513-iNicSnFR3b-(V7)
Purpose: Develop a family of genetically encoded fluorescent biosensors for nicotine, termed iNicSnFRs thus enabling optical subcellular pharmacokinetics for nicotine
Depositing lab: Henry Lester. Depositing organization: California Institute of Technology. Publication: Determining the pharmacokinetics of nicotinic drugs in the endoplasmic reticulum using biosensors. Shivange AV, Borden PM, Muthusamy AK, Nichols AL, Bera K, Bao H, Bishara I, Jeon J, Mulcahy MJ, Cohen B, O'Riordan SL, Kim C, Dougherty DA, Chapman ER, Marvin JS, Looger LL, Lester HA. J Gen Physiol. 2019 Feb 4. pii: jgp.201812201. doi: 10.1085/jgp.201812201. PubMed 30718376.
Backbone
  Vector backbone: pHHM.X513
  Backbone manufacturer: Janelia
  Backbone size w/o insert (bp): 2827
  Total vector size (bp): 4444
  Modifications to backbone: NA
  Vector type: Bacterial Expression
  Selectable markers: NA
Growth in bacteria
  Bacterial resistance: Ampicillin, 100 μg/mL
  Growth temperature: 37°C
  Growth strain: DH5alpha
  Growth instructions: Use BL21(DE3) for bacterial expression and grow at 30 degrees C
  Copy number: High Copy
Gene/Insert
  Gene/Insert name: iNicSnFR3b-(V7) (alt name: iNicSnFR3b-(V7))
  Species: Bacteria
  Insert size (bp): 1617
  Mutation: NA
  Promoter: T7
  Tag / fusion protein: His Tag (N terminal on insert); HA Tag (N terminal on insert); NA
  Cloning method: Restriction Enzyme; 5′ cloning site NdeI (unknown if destroyed); 3′ cloning site HindiIII (unknown if destroyed)
  Sequencing primers: 5′ T7; 3′ T7 term
Terms and licenses: Academic/Nonprofit Terms; Industry Terms: Not Available to Industry
Depositor comments: Vector was received from Janelia HHMI
How to cite: pHHM.X513-iNicSnFR3b-(V7) was a gift from Henry Lester (Addgene plasmid # 124881 ; http://n2t.net/addgene:124881 ; RRID:Addgene_124881)
